Addgene plasmid #160802: pMXS-IRES-Blast POLE1
Purpose: Express POLE1
Depositing lab: Richard Possemato. Depositing organization: NYU Grossman School of Medicine. Publication: Hyperactive CDK2 Activity in Basal-like Breast Cancer Imposes a Genome Integrity Liability that Can Be Exploited by Targeting DNA Polymerase epsilon. Sviderskiy VO, Blumenberg L, Gorodetsky E, Karakousi TR, Hirsh N, Alvarez SW, Terzi EM, Kaparos E, Whiten GC, Ssebyala S, Tonzi P, Mir H, Neel BG, Huang TT, Adams S, Ruggles KV, Possemato R. Mol Cell. 2020 Oct 28. pii: S1097-2765(20)30723-1. doi: 10.1016/j.molcel.2020.10.016. PubMed 33152268.
Backbone
  Vector backbone: pMXS-IRES-BLAST
  Backbone size w/o insert (bp): 5500
  Vector type: Retroviral
  Selectable markers: Blasticidin
Growth in bacteria
  Bacterial resistance: Ampicillin, 100 μg/mL
  Growth temperature: 37°C
  Growth strain: NEB Stable
  Copy number: High Copy
Gene/Insert
  Gene/Insert name: POLE1
  Species: H. sapiens (human)
  Insert size (bp): 6861
  Mutation: shPOLE_1 and shPOLE2 resistant
  Entrez Gene: POLE (a.k.a. CRCS12, FILS, IMAGEI, POLE1)
  Tag / fusion protein: 3xFLAG (N terminal on insert)
  Cloning method: Restriction Enzyme; 5′ cloning site Unknown (unknown if destroyed)
  Sequencing primers: 5′ AGTAGACGGCATCGCAGCTTGGATA; 3′ GGC GGA ATT TAC GTA GCG GCC
Terms and licenses: Academic/Nonprofit Terms; Industry Terms: Not Available to Industry
How to cite: pMXS-IRES-Blast POLE1 was a gift from Richard Possemato (Addgene plasmid # 160802 ; http://n2t.net/addgene:160802 ; RRID:Addgene_160802)
