[The description below was written by a language model from this plasmid's Addgene catalogue record and pLannotate feature annotations shown in this document.]
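Description:
pMXS-IRES-Blast POLE1 is a Moloney murine leukemia virus (MMLV)-based gammaretroviral expression vector carrying human POLE (POLE1), the catalytic subunit of DNA polymerase epsilon, which carries out leading-strand synthesis at the replication fork and has 3'-5' proofreading exonuclease activity. In bacteria the roughly 12.6 kb plasmid is maintained through a high-copy ColE1/pUC-type origin and selected with ampicillin via the bla gene and its promoter.

The proviral portion is flanked by MMLV long terminal repeats. No separate internal promoter is annotated, so transcription presumably comes from the 5' LTR, as is usual for pMX-type vectors. Downstream of that LTR lie the MMLV packaging signal (with a short MESV Ψ-like fragment), a truncated gag lacking its start codon, and a pol region that supplies a splice acceptor. These elements allow the genomic RNA to be packaged when gag, pol and env are provided in trans by a packaging cell line. The approximately 6.9 kb POLE open reading frame follows. It has an N-terminal 3xFLAG tag according to the catalogue entry, although the annotation tool only matched a short FLAG-repeat fragment there. An EMCV IRES then drives translation of blasticidin S deaminase from the same transcript, so blasticidin-resistant transduced cells should also express the tagged polymerase.

The cDNA is recorded as resistant to two POLE-targeting shRNAs (shPOLE_1 and shPOLE2), though the specific changes are not described. This makes the construct suited to stable expression and to rescue experiments, where endogenous POLE is knocked down and the FLAG-tagged, shRNA-insensitive copy restores function. The stated purpose in the record is simply to express POLE1.
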