Features (pLannotate 1.2.2; 15 found; start..end, strand, type, name):
    117..316     +  misc_feature   MMLV Ψ: packaging signal of Moloney murine leukemia virus (MMLV)
    368..456     +  misc_feature   MESV Ψ (fragment): packaging signal of murine embryonic stem cell virus
    533..949     +  CDS            gag (truncated): truncated Moloney murine leukemia virus (MMLV) gag gene lacking the start codon
    959..1333    +  misc_feature   pol region: Moloney murine leukemia virus (MMLV) pol region containing the splice acceptor site
   1424..1448    +  CDS            5xFLAG (fragment): five tandem FLAG® epitope tags
   1466..8323    +  CDS            POLE: DPOE1_HUMAN - Also known as POLE1. Experimental evidence at protein level: Swiss-Prot protein existence level 1. Catalytic component of the DNA polymerase epsilon complex (PubMed:10801849). Participates in chromosomal DNA replication (By similarity). Required during synthesis of the leading DNA strands at the replication fork, binds at/or near replication origins and moves along DNA with the replication fork (By similarity). Has 3'-5' proofreading exonuclease activity that corrects errors arising during DNA replication (By similarity). Involved in DNA synthesis during DNA repair (PubMed:202273
   8484..8946    +  misc_feature   IRES: internal ribosome entry site (IRES) of the encephalomyocarditis virus (EMCV)
   8966..9355    +  CDS            BSD: blasticidin S deaminase; Aspergillus terreus BSD; confers resistance to blasticidin
   9404..9525    +  LTR            3' LTR (ΔU3) (fragment): self-inactivating 3' long terminal repeat (LTR) from Moloney murine leukemia virus
   9526..9995    +  LTR            LTR: long terminal repeat from Moloney murine leukemia virus
  10061..10113   -  CDS            lacI (fragment): lac repressor; lacI; The lac repressor binds to the lac operator to inhibit transcription in E. coli. This inhibition can be relieved by adding lactose or isopropyl-β-D-thiogalactopyranoside (IPTG).
  10296..10884   -  rep_origin     ori: high-copy-number ColE1/pMB1/pBR322/pUC origin of replication
  11048..11908   -  CDS            AmpR: β-lactamase; bla; confers resistance to ampicillin, carbenicillin, and related antibiotics
  11909..12013   -  promoter       AmpR promoter: bla
  12043..54      +  LTR            LTR (across the origin): long terminal repeat from Moloney murine leukemia virus
>Addgene plasmid #160802 | pMXS-IRES-Blast POLE1 | addgene full sequence | sequence record 383953 | Addgene NGS Result
CTTGGGAGGGTCTCCTCTGAGTGATTGACTACCCGTCAGCGGGGGTCTTTCATTTGGGGGCTCGTCCGGG
ATCGGGAGACCCCTGCCCAGGGACCACCGACCCACCACCGGGAGGTAAGCTGGCCAGCAACTTATCTGTG
TCTGTCCGATTGTCTAGTGTCTATGACTGATTTTATGCGCCTGCGTCGGTACTAGTTAGCTAACTAGCTC
TGTATCTGGCGGACCCGTGGTGGAACTGACGAGTTCGGAACACCCGGCCGCAACCCTGGGAGACGTCCCA
GGGACTTCGGGGGCCGTTTTTGTGGCCCGACCTGAGTCCAAAAATCCCGATCGTTTTGGACTCTTTGGTG
CACCCCCCTAATAGGAGGGATATGTGGTTCTGGTAGGAGACGAGAACCTAAAACAGTTCCCGCCTCCGTC
TGAATTTTTGCTTTCGGTTTGGGACCGAAGCCGCGCCGCGCGTCTTGTCTGCTGCAGCATCGTTCTGTGT
TGTCTCTGTCTGACTGTGTTTCTGTATTTGTCTGAAAATTAGGGCCAGACTGTTACCACTCCCTTAAGTT
TGACCTTAGGTCACTGGAAAGATGTCGAGCGGATCGCTCACAACCAGTCGGTAGATGTCAAGAAGAGACG
TTGGGTTACCTTCTGCTCTGCAGAATGGCCAACCTTTAACGTCGGATGGCCGCGAGACGGCACCTTTAAC
CGAGACCTCATCACCCAGGTTAAGATCAAGGTCTTTTCACCTGGCCCGCATGGACACCCAGACCAGGTCC
CCTACATCGTGACCTGGGAAGCCTTGGCTTTTGACCCCCCTCCCTGGGTCAAGCCCTTTGTACACCCTAA
GCCTCCGCCTCCTCTTCCTCCATCCGCCCCGTCTCTCCCCCTTGAACCTCCTCGTTCGACCCCGCCTCGA
TCCTCCCTTTATCCAGCCCTCACTCCTTCTCTAGGCGCCCCCATATGGCCATATGAGATCTTATATGGGG
CACCCCCGCCCCTTGTAAACTTCCCTGACCCTGACATGACAAGAGTTACTAACAGCCCCTCTCTCCAAGC
TCACTTACAGGCTCTCTACTTAGTCCAGCACGAAGTCTGGAGACCTCTGGCGGCAGCCTACCAAGAACAA
CTGGACCGACCGGTGGTACCTCACCCTTACCGAGTCGGCGACACAGTGTGGGTCCGCCGACACCAGACTA
AGAACCTAGAACCTCGCTGGAAAGGACCTTACACAGTCCTGCTGACCACCCCCACCGCCCTCAAAGTAGA
CGGCATCGCAGCTTGGATACACGCCGCCCACGTGAAGGCTGCCGACCCCGGGGGTGGACCATCCTCTAGA
CTGCCGGATCTAGCTAGTTAATTAAGGATCCCTAAATCGCAATTGACCATGGACTACAAGGACCACGACG
GTGACTACAAGGACCACGACATCGACTACAAGGACGACGACGACAAGGGAGGAGGCGGAGGTGGAATGTC
TCTGAGGAGCGGCGGGCGGCGGCGCGCGGACCCAGGCGCGGATGGCGAGGCCAGCAGGGATGATGGCGCC
ACTTCCTCAGTTTCGGCACTCAAGCGCCTGGAACGGAGTCAGTGGACGGATAAGATGGATTTGCGGTTTG
GTTTTGAGCGGCTGAAGGAGCCTGGTGAGAAGACAGGCTGGCTCATTAACATGCATCCTACCGAGATTTT
AGATGAAGATAAGCGCTTAGGCAGTGCGGTAGACTATTATTTCATCCAAGATGACGGAAGCAGATTTAAG
GTGGCTTTGCCCTATAAACCGTATTTCTACATTGCGACCAGAAAGGGTTGTGAGCGAGAAGTTTCATCTT
TTCTCTCCAAGAAGTTTCAGGGCAAAATTGCAAAAGTGGAGACTGTCCCCAAAGAGGATCTGGACTTGCC
AAATCACTTGGTGGGTTTGAAGCGAAATTACATCAGGCTGTCCTTCCACACTGTGGAGGATCTTGTCAAA
GTGAGGAAGGAGATCTCCCCTGCCGTGAAGAAGAACAGGGAGCAGGATCACGCCAGCGACGCGTACACAG
CTCTGCTTTCCAGTGTTCTGCAGAGGGGCGGTGTCATTACTGATGAAGAGGAAACCTCTAAGAAGATAGC
CGATCAACTAGATAATATCGTGGACATGCGCGAGTACGATGTTCCCTACCACATCCGCCTCTCCATTGAC
CTGAAGATCCACGTGGCTCATTGGTACAATGTCAGATACCGAGGAAATGCTTTTCCGGTAGAAATCACCC
GCCGAGATGACCTTGTTGAACGACCTGACCCTGTGGTTTTGGCATTTGACATTGAGACGACCAAACTGCC
CCTCAAGTTTCCTGATGCTGAGACAGACCAGATTATGATGATTTCCTACATGATCGATGGCCAGGGCTAC
CTCATCACCAACAGGGAGATTGTTTCAGAAGATATTGAAGATTTTGAGTTCACCCCCAAGCCAGAATATG
AAGGCCCCTTTTGTGTCTTCAATGAACCCGATGAGGCTCATCTGATCCAAAGGTGGTTTGAACACGTCCA
GGAGACCAAACCCACCATCATGGTCACCTACAACGGGGACTTTTTTGACTGGCCATTTGTGGAGGCCCGG
GCAGCAGTCCACGGTCTGAGCATGCAGCAGGAGATAGGCTTCCAGAAGGACAGCCAGGGGGAGTACAAGG
CGCCCCAGTGCATCCACATGGACTGCCTCAGGTGGGTGAAGAGGGACAGTTACCTTCCTGTGGGCAGTCA
TAATCTCAAGGCGGCCGCCAAGGCCAAGCTAGGCTATGATCCCGTGGAGCTAGACCCGGAGGACATGTGC
CGGATGGCCACGGAGCAGCCCCAGACTCTGGCCACGTATTCTGTGTCAGATGCTGTCGCCACTTACTACC
TGTACATGAAGTACGTCCACCCATTCATCTTTGCTCTGTGCACCATTATTCCCATGGAGCCCGACGAGGT
GCTGCGGAAGGGCTCTGGCACTCTGTGTGAGGCCTTGCTGATGGTGCAGGCCTTCCACGCCAACATCATC
TTCCCCAACAAGCAAGAGCAGGAGTTCAATAAGCTGACGGACGACGGACACGTGCTGGACTCTGAGACCT
ACGTCGGGGGCCACGTGGAGGCCCTCGAGTCTGGGGTTTTCCGCAGCGATATCCCTTGCCGGTTTAGGAT
GAATCCTGCCGCCTTTGACTTCCTGCTGCAGCGGGTTGAGAAGACCTTGCGCCACGCCCTTGAGGAAGAG
GAGAAAGTGCCTGTGGAGCAAGTCACCAACTTTGAAGAGGTGTGTGATGAGATTAAGAGCAAGCTTGCCT
CCCTGAAGGACGTTCCCAGCCGCATCGAGTGTCCACTCATCTACCACCTGGACGTGGGGGCCATGTACCC
CAACATCATCCTGACCAACCGCCTGCAGCCCTCTGCCATGGTGGACGAAGCCACCTGTGCTGCCTGTGAC
TTCAATAAGCCTGGAGCAAACTGCCAGCGGAAGATGGCCTGGCAGTGGAGGGGCGAGTTCATGCCAGCCA
GTCGCAGCGAATACCATCGGATCCAGCACCAGCTGGAGTCAGAGAAGTTCCCCCCCTTGTTCCCAGAGGG
GCCAGCTCGGGCCTTTCATGAACTGTCCCGCGAGGAACAGGCGAAATACGAGAAGAGAAGGCTGGCGGAT
TACTGCCGGAAAGCCTACAAGAAGATCCACATCACCAAGGTGGAAGAGCGTCTCACCACCATCTGCCAGC
GGGAAAACTCCTTCTACGTGGACACCGTGCGTGCCTTCCGGGACAGGCGTTACGAGTTCAAAGGGCTCCA
CAAGGTGTGGAAAAAGAAGCTCTCGGCGGCCGTGGAGGTGGGCGACGCGGCTGAGGTGAAGCGCTGCAAG
AACATGGAGGTGCTGTATGACTCGCTGCAGCTGGCCCACAAGTGCATCCTGAACTCCTTCTATGGCTATG
TCATGCGCAAGGGGGCTCGCTGGTACTCCATGGAGATGGCTGGCATCGTCTGCTTCACAGGGGCCAACAT
CATCACCCAGGCACGGGAGCTGATCGAGCAGATTGGGAGGCCCTTAGAGCTGGACACAGATGGTATATGG
TGCGTCCTGCCCAACAGCTTCCCAGAAAATTTTGTCTTCAAGACGACCAATGTGAAGAAGCCCAAAGTGA
CCATCTCCTACCCAGGCGCCATGTTGAACATCATGGTCAAGGAAGGCTTCACCAATGACCAGTACCAGGA
GCTGGCTGAGCCGTCCTCACTCACCTACGTCACCCGCTCAGAGAACAGCATCTTTTTTGAGGTTGATGGG
CCCTACCTTGCCATGATTCTTCCAGCCTCCAAGGAAGAAGGCAAGAAATTGAAGAAGAGGTATGCTGTGT
TCAATGAAGACGGTTCTCTGGCTGAGCTCAAGGGCTTTGAGGTCAAACGCCGCGGGGAACTGCAGCTGAT
TAAGATCTTCCAATCCTCGGTGTTTGAGGCCTTCCTCAAGGGCAGCACGCTGGAAGAGGTGTATGGCTCT
GTAGCCAAGGTGGCTGACTACTGGCTGGACGTGCTGTACAGCAAGGCAGCCAACATGCCTGACTCTGAGC
TATTCGAGCTCATCTCTGAGAACCGTTCCATGTCTCGGAAGCTGGAAGATTACGGGGAGCAGAAGTCTAC
GTCCATCAGCACAGCAAAGCGCCTGGCCGAGTTCCTGGGAGACCAGATGGTCAAGGATGCAGGGCTGAGT
TGCCGCTACATCATCTCCCGCAAGCCCGAGGGCTCCCCTGTCACGGAGAGGGCCATCCCACTTGCCATTT
TCCAAGCAGAGCCCACGGTGAGGAAGCACTTTCTCCGGAAATGGCTCAAGAGCTCTTCCCTTCAAGACTT
TGATATTCGAGCAATTCTGGATTGGGACTACTACATTGAGCGGCTGGGAAGCGCCATCCAGAAGATCATC
ACCATCCCTGCGGCCCTGCAGCAGGTAAAGAACCCAGTGCCACGTGTCAAACACCCCGACTGGCTGCACA
AAAAACTGCTGGAGAAGAATGATGTCTACAAGCAGAAGAAGATCAGTGAGCTCTTCACCCTGGAGGGCAG
GAGACAGGTCACGATGGCCGAGGCCTCAGAAGACAGTCCGAGGCCAAGTGCTCCTGACATGGAGGACTTC
GGCCTCGTAAAGCTGCCTCACCCAGCAGCCCCTGTCACTGTGAAGAGGAAGCGAGTTCTTTGGGAGAGCC
AGGAGGAGTCCCAGGACCTCACGCCGACTGTGCCCTGGCAGGAAATCTTGGGGCAGCCTCCCGCCCTGGG
AACCAGCCAGGAGGAATGGCTTGTCTGGCTCCGGTTCCACAAGAAGAAGTGGCAGCTGCAGGCCCGGCAG
CGCCTCGCCCGCAGGAAGAGGCAGCGTCTGGAGTCGGCAGAGGGTGTGCTCAGGCCCGGGGCCATCCGGG
ATGGTCCTGCCACGGGGCTGGGGAGCTTCTTGCGAAGAACTGCCCGCAGCATCCTGGACCTTCCGTGGCA
GATTGTGCAGATCAGCGAGACCAGCCAGGCCGGCCTGTTCAGGCTGTGGGCGCTCGTTGGCAGTGACTTG
CACTGCATCAGGCTGAGCATCCCCCGTGTGTTCTACGTGAACCAGCGAGTCGCTAAAGCGGAGGAGGGTG
CTTCGTATCGCAAGGTAAATCGGGTCCTTCCTCGCTCCAACATGGTCTACAATCTCTATGAGTATTCAGT
GCCAGAGGACATGTACCAGGAACACATCAACGAGATCAACGCTGAGCTGTCAGCGCCAGACATCGAGGGC
GTATATGAGACTCAGGTTCCGTTACTGTTCCGGGCCCTGGTGCACCTGGGCTGTGTGTGTGTGGTCAATA
AACAGCTGGTGAGGCACCTTTCAGGCTGGGAAGCAGAGACCTTTGCTCTTGAGCACCTGGAGATGCGCTC
TCTGGCCCAGTTCAGCTACCTGGAACCAGGGAGTATCCGCCATATCTACCTGTACCACCACGCACAGGCC
CACAAAGCGCTCTTCGGGATCTTCATCCCCTCACAGCGCAGGGCATCCGTCTTTGTGCTGGACACTGTGC
GCAGCAACCAGATGCCCAGCCTTGGCGCCCTGTACTCAGCAGAGCACGGCCTCCTCCTGGAGAAGGTGGG
CCCTGAGCTCCTGCCACCCCCCAAACACACCTTCGAAGTTCGGGCAGAAACTGACCTGAAGACCATCTGC
AGAGCCATCCAGCGATTCCTGCTCGCCTACAAGGAGGAGCGCCGGGGGCCCACACTCATCGCTGTTCAGT
CCAGCTGGGAGCTGAAGAGGCTGGCCAGTGAAATTCCTGTCTTGGAGGAATTCCCACTGGTGCCTATCTG
TGTGGCTGACAAGATCAACTATGGGGTCCTGGACTGGCAGCGCCATGGAGCCCGGCGCATGATCCGTCAC
TACCTCAACCTGGACACCTGCCTGTCGCAGGCCTTCGAGATGAGCAGGTACTTTCACATTCCCATTGGGA
ACCTACCAGAGGACATCTCCACATTCGGCTCCGACCTCTTCTTTGCCCGCCACCTCCAGCGCCACAACCA
CCTGCTCTGGCTGTCCCCTACAGCCCGCCCTGACCTGGGTGGAAAGGAGGCTGATGACAACTGTCTTGTC
ATGGAGTTCGATGACCAAGCCACTGTTGAGATCAACAGTTCAGGCTGTTACTCCACAGTGTGTGTGGAGC
TGGACCTTCAGAACCTGGCCGTCAACACCATTCTCCAGTCTCACCATGTCAACGACATGGAGGGGGCCGA
CAGCATGGGGATCAGCTTCGACGTGATCCAGCAGGCCTCCCTGGAGGACATGATCACGGGTGGTCAGGCT
GCCAGTGCCCCGGCCAGCTACGATGAGACAGCCCTGTGCTCTAACACCTTCAGGATCCTGAAGAGCATGG
TCGTGGGCTGGGTGAAGGAGATCACCCAGTACCACAACATCTATGCAGACAACCAGGTGATGCACTTCTA
CCGCTGGCTTCGGTCGCCATCCTCTCTGCTTCATGACCCTGCCCTGCACCGCACACTCCACAACATGATG
AAGAAGCTCTTCCTGCAGCTCATCGCTGAGTTCAAGCGCCTGGGGTCATCAGTCATCTACGCCAACTTCA
ACCGCATCATCCTCTGTACAAAGAAGCGCCGTGTGGAAGATGCCATCGCTTACGTGGAGTACATCACCAG
CAGCATCCATTCAAAGGAGACCTTCCATTCTCTGACAATTTCTTTCTCTCGATGCTGGGAATTTCTTCTC
TGGATGGATCCATCTAACTATGGCGGAATCAAAGGAAAAGTTTCATCTCGTATTCACTGTGGACTGCAAG
ACTCCCAGAAAGCAGGGGGAGCAGAGGATGAGCAGGAAAATGAGGACGATGAGGAGGAAAGAGATGGGGA
GGAGGAGGAAGAGGCGGAGGAATCCAACGTGGAGGATTTACTGGAAAACAACTGGAACATTTTGCAGTTT
TTGCCACAGGCAGCCTCCTGCCAGAACTACTTCCTCATGATTGTTTCAGCGTACATCGTGGCCGTGTACC
ACTGCATGAAGGACGGGCTGAGGCGCAGTGCTCCAGGGAGCACCCCCGTGAGGAGGAGGGGGGCCAGCCA
GCTCTCCCAGGAGGCCGAGGGGGCGGTCGGAGCCCTTCCCGGAATGATCACCTTCTCTCAGGATTATGTC
GCAAATGAGCTCACTCAGAGCTTCTTCACCATCACTCAGAAGATTCAGAAGAAAGTCACAGGCTCTCGGA
ACTCCACTGAGCTCTCAGAGATGTTTCCTGTCCTCCCCGGTTCCCACTTGCTGCTCAATAACCCTGCCCT
GGAGTTCATCAAATACGTGTGCAAGGTGCTGTCCCTGGACACCAACATCACAAACCAGGTGAATAAGCTG
AACCGAGACCTGCTTCGCCTGGTGGATGTCGGCGAGTTCTCCGAGGAGGCCCAGTTCCGAGACCCCTGCC
GCTCCTACGTGCTTCCTGAGGTCATCTGCCGCAGCTGTAACTTCTGCCGCGACCTGGACCTGTGTAAAGA
CTCTTCCTTCTCAGAGGATGGGGCGGTCCTGCCTCAGTGGCTCTGCTCCAACTGTCAGGCGCCCTACGAC
TCCTCTGCCATCGAGATGACGCTGGTGGAAGTTCTACAGAAGAAGCTGATGGCCTTCACCCTGCAGGACC
TGGTCTGCCTGAAGTGCCGCGGGGTGAAGGAGACCAGCATGCCTGTGTACTGCAGCTGCGCGGGAGACTT
CGCCCTCACCATCCACACCCAGGTCTTCATGGAACAGATCGGAATATTCCGGAACATTGCCCAGCACTAC
GGCATGTCGTACCTCCTGGAGACCCTGGAGTGGCTGCTGCAGAAGAACCCACAGCTGGGCCATTAGGTTT
AAACGCGCTAATGCGGCCGCTACGTAAATTCCGCCCCCCCCCCCNCTCTCCCTCCCCCCCCCCTAACGTT
ACTGGCCGAAGCCGCTTGGAATAAGGCCGGTGTGCGTTTGTCTATATGTTATTTTCCACCATATTGCCGT
CTTTTGGCAATGTGAGGGCCCGGAAACCTGGCCCTGTCTTCTTGACGAGCATTCCTAGGGGTCTTTCCCC
TCTCGCCAAAGGAATGCAAGGTCTGTTGAATGTCGTGAAGGAAGCAGTTCCTCTGGAAGCTTCTTGAAGA
CAAACAACGTCTGTAGCGACCCTTTGCAGGCAGCGGAACCCCCCACCTGGCGACAGGTGCCTCTGCGGCC
AAAAGCCACGTGTATAAGATACACCTGCAAAGGCGGCACAACCCCAGTGCCACGTTGTGAGTTGGATAGT
TGTGGAAAGAGTCAAATGGCTCTCCTCAAGCGTATTCAACAAGGGGCTGAAGGATGCCCAGAAGGTACCC
CATTGTATGGGATCTGATCTGGGGCCTCGGTGCACATGCTTTACATGTGTTTAGTCGAGGTTAAAAAAAC
GTCTAGGCCCCCCGAACCACGGGGACGTGGTTTTCCTTTGAAAAACACGATGATAATATGGCCACAACCA
TGGTTCCTTTGTCTCAAGAAGAATCCACCCTCATTGAAAGAGCAACGGCTACAATCAACAGCATCCCCAT
CTCTGAAGACTACAGCGTCGCCAGCGCAGCTCTCTCTAGCGACGGCCGCATCTTCACTGGTGTCAATGTA
TATCATTTTACTGGGGGACCTTGTGCAGAACTCGTGGTGCTGGGCACTGCTGCTGCTGCGGCAGCTGGCA
ACCTGACTTGTATCGTCGCGATCGGAAATGAGAACAGGGGCATCTTGAGCCCCTGCGGACGGTGCCGACA
GGTGCTTCTCGATCTGCATCCTGGGATCAAAGCCATAGTGAAGGACAGTGATGGACAGCCGACGGCAGTT
GGGATTCGTGAATTGCTGCCCTCTGGTTATGTGTGGGAGGGCTAAGTCGACGATAAAATAAAAGATTTTA
TTTAGTCTCCAGAAAAAGGGGGGAATGAAAGACCCCACCTGTAGGTTTGGCAAGCTAGCTTAAGTAACGC
CATTTTGCAAGGCATGGAAAAATACATAACTGAGAATAGAGAAGTTCAGATCAAGGTCAGGAACAGATGG
AACAGCTGAATATGGGCCAAACAGGATATCTGTGGTAAGCAGTTCCTGCCCCGGCTCAGGGCCAAGAACA
GATGGAACAGCTGAATATGGGCCAAACAGGATATCTGTGGTAAGCAGTTCCTGCCCCGGCTCAGGGCCAA
GAACAGATGGTCCCCAGATGCGGTCCAGCCCTCAGCAGTTTCTAGAGAACCATCAGATGTTTCCAGGGTG
CCCCAAGGACCTGAAATGACCCTGTGCCTTATTTGAACTAACCAATCAGTTCGCTTCTCGCTTCTGTTCG
CGCGCTTCTGCTCCCCGAGCTCAATAAAAGAGCCCACAACCCCTCACTCGGGGCGCCAGTCCTCCGATTG
ACTGAGTCGCCCGGGTACCCGTGTATCCAATAAACCCTCTTGCAGTTGCATCCGACTTGTGGTCTCGCTG
TTCCTTGGGAGGGTCTCCTCTGAGTGATTGACTACCCGTCAGCGGGGGTCTTTCACATGCAGCATGTATC
AAAATTAATTTGGTTTTTTTTCTTAAGTATTTACATTAAATGGCCATAGTTGCATTAATGAATCGGCCAA
CGCGCGGGGAGAGGCGGTTTGCGTATTGGGCGCTCTTCCGCTTCCTCGCTCACTGACTCGCTGCGCTCGG
TCGTTCGGCTGCGGCGAGCGGTATCAGCTCACTCAAAGGCGGTAATACGGTTATCCACAGAATCAGGGGA
TAACGCAGGAAAGAACATGTGAGCAAAAGGCCAGCAAAAGGCCAGGAACCGTAAAAAGGCCGCGTTGCTG
GCGTTTTTCCATAGGCTCCGCCCCCCTGACGAGCATCACAAAAATCGACGCTCAAGTCAGAGGTGGCGAA
ACCCGACAGGACTATAAAGATACCAGGCGTTTCCCCCTGGAAGCTCCCTCGTGCGCTCTCCTGTTCCGAC
CCTGCCGCTTACCGGATACCTGTCCGCCTTTCTCCCTTCGGGAAGCGTGGCGCTTTCTCATAGCTCACGC
TGTAGGTATCTCAGTTCGGTGTAGGTCGTTCGCTCCAAGCTGGGCTGTGTGCACGAACCCCCCGTTCAGC
CCGACCGCTGCGCCTTATCCGGTAACTATCGTCTTGAGTCCAACCCGGTAAGACACGACTTATCGCCACT
GGCAGCAGCCACTGGTAACAGGATTAGCAGAGCGAGGTATGTAGGCGGTGCTACAGAGTTCTTGAAGTGG
TGGCCTAACTACGGCTACACTAGAAGAACAGTATTTGGTATCTGCGCTCTGCTGAAGCCAGTTACCTTCG
GAAAAAGAGTTGGTAGCTCTTGATCCGGCAAACAAACCACCGCTGGTAGCGGTGGTTTTTTTGTTTGCAA
GCAGCAGATTACGCGCAGAAAAAAAGGATCTCAAGAAGATCCTTTGATCTTTTCTACGGGGTCTGACGCT
CAGTGGAACGAAAACTCACGTTAAGGGATTTTGGTCATGAGATTATCAAAAAGGATCTTCACCTAGATCC
TTTTGCGGCCGGCCGCAAATCAATCTAAAGTATATATGAGTAAACTTGGTCTGACAGTTACCAATGCTTA
ATCAGTGAGGCACCTATCTCAGCGATCTGTCTATTTCGTTCATCCATAGTTGCCTGACTCCCCGTCGTGT
AGATAACTACGATACGGGAGGGCTTACCATCTGGCCCCAGTGCTGCAATGATACCGCGAGACCCACGCTC
ACCGGCTCCAGATTTATCAGCAATAAACCAGCCAGCCGGAAGGGCCGAGCGCAGAAGTGGTCCTGCAACT
TTATCCGCCTCCATCCAGTCTATTAATTGTTGCCGGGAAGCTAGAGTAAGTAGTTCGCCAGTTAATAGTT
TGCGCAACGTTGTTGCCATTGCTACAGGCATCGTGGTGTCACGCTCGTCGTTTGGTATGGCTTCATTCAG
CTCCGGTTCCCAACGATCAAGGCGAGTTACATGATCCCCCATGTTGTGCAAAAAAGCGGTTAGCTCCTTC
GGTCCTCCGATCGTTGTCAGAAGTAAGTTGGCCGCAGTGTTATCACTCATGGTTATGGCAGCACTGCATA
ATTCTCTTACTGTCATGCCATCCGTAAGATGCTTTTCTGTGACTGGTGAGTACTCAACCAAGTCATTCTG
AGAATAGTGTATGCGGCGACCGAGTTGCTCTTGCCCGGCGTCAATACGGGATAATACCGCGCCACATAGC
AGAACTTTAAAAGTGCTCATCATTGGAAAACGTTCTTCGGGGCGAAAACTCTCAAGGATCTTACCGCTGT
TGAGATCCAGTTCGATGTAACCCACTCGTGCACCCAACTGATCTTCAGCATCTTTTACTTTCACCAGCGT
TTCTGGGTGAGCAAAAACAGGAAGGCAAAATGCCGCAAAAAAGGGAATAAGGGCGACACGGAAATGTTGA
ATACTCATACTCTTCCTTTTTCAATATTATTGAAGCATTTATCAGGGTTATTGTCTCATGAGCGGATACA
TATTTGAATGTATTTAGAAAAATAAACAAATAGGGGTTCCGCGCACATTTCCCCGAAAAGTGCCACCTGC
ATAATGAAAGACCCCACCTGTAGGTTTGGCAAGCTAGCTTAAGTAACGCCATTTTGCAAGGCATGGAAAA
ATACATAACTGAGAATAGAAAAGTTCAGATCAAGGTCAGGAACAGATGGAACAGCTGAATATGGGCCAAA
CAGGATATCTGTGGTAAGCAGTTCCTGCCCCGGCTCAGGGCCAAGAACAGATGGAACAGCTGAATATGGG
CCAAACAGGATATCTGTGGTAAGCAGTTCCTGCCCCGGCTCAGGGCCAAGAACAGATGGTCCCCAGATGC
GGTCCAGCCCTCAGCAGTTTCTAGAGAACCATCAGATGTTTCCAGGGTGCCCCAAGGACCTGAAATGACC
CTGTGCCTTATTTGAACTAACCAATCAGTTCGCTTCTCGCTTCTGTTCGCGCGCTTCTGCTCCCCGAGCT
CAATAAAAGAGCCCACAACCCCTCACTCGGCGCGCCAGTCCTCCGATTGACTGAGTCGCCCGGGTACCCG
TGTATCCAATAAACCCTCTTGCAGTTGCATCCGACTTGTGGTCTCGCTGTTC
